Addgene plasmid #190695: SF-U7snRNA-CypA-E4
Purpose: Control vector expressing a U7-based antisense oligonucleotide targeting CypA exon 4
Depositing lab: Pim Pijnappel. Depositing organization: Erasmus Medical Center. Publication: Antisense Oligonucleotides Promote Exon Inclusion and Correct the Common c.-32-13T>G GAA Splicing Variant in Pompe Disease. van der Wal E, Bergsma AJ, Pijnenburg JM, van der Ploeg AT, Pijnappel WWMP. Mol Ther Nucleic Acids. 2017 Jun 16;7:90-100. doi: 10.1016/j.omtn.2017.03.001. Epub 2017 Mar 14. PubMed 28624228.
Backbone
  Vector backbone: pRRL
  Backbone size w/o insert (bp): 6114
  Total vector size (bp): 6545
  Vector type: Mammalian Expression, Lentiviral
Growth in bacteria
  Bacterial resistance: Ampicillin, 100 μg/mL
  Growth temperature: 37°C
  Growth strain: NEB Stable
  Copy number: High Copy
Gene/Insert
  Gene/Insert name: U7 snRNA antisense CypA Exon 4
  Species: H. sapiens (human)
  Insert size (bp): 431
  Promoter: U7 promoter
  Cloning method: Restriction Enzyme; 5′ cloning site PstI (not destroyed); 3′ cloning site SalI (not destroyed)
  Sequencing primers: 5′ na; 3′ na
Terms and licenses: Academic/Nonprofit Terms; Industry Terms: Not Available to Industry
Depositor comments: Please note that the Addgene verified sequence differs from the depositor's reference sequence. These minor differences should not affect plasmid function.
How to cite: SF-U7snRNA-CypA-E4 was a gift from Pim Pijnappel (Addgene plasmid # 190695 ; http://n2t.net/addgene:190695 ; RRID:Addgene_190695)
