[The description below was written by a language model from this plasmid's Addgene catalogue record and pLannotate feature annotations shown in this document.]
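Description:
SF-U7snRNA-CypA-E4 is a self-inactivating HIV-1-based lentiviral transfer plasmid built on the pRRL backbone, about 6.5 kb in total, for delivering a small antisense RNA to mammalian cells. It is maintained in E. coli through a high-copy ColE1/pUC-type origin with ampicillin selection (β-lactamase). The plasmid portion also carries an f1 origin, an SV40 origin, and remnants of a lac/T7/T3 cloning region. The viral portion has a third-generation layout. An RSV enhancer/promoter fused to a truncated 5′ LTR drives Tat-independent synthesis of the genomic RNA in packaging cells. This is followed by the Ψ packaging signal with a gag fragment, the Rev response element for nuclear export of unspliced genomes, and the cPPT/CTS, which aids nuclear import. A WPRE, a ΔU3 3′ LTR that disables LTR promoter activity after integration, and an SV40 polyadenylation signal complete the unit.

The payload is a 431 bp human U7 snRNA cassette cloned between PstI and SalI and transcribed from its own U7 promoter. Its natural antisense region has been replaced by a sequence targeting exon 4 of CypA (cyclophilin A). Modified U7 snRNAs of this type accumulate in the nucleus as stable small ribonucleoprotein particles and mask splicing signals on a pre-mRNA, so they act as continuously expressed antisense oligonucleotides. The automated annotation does not label the cassette, but the unannotated gap between the cPPT/CTS and the WPRE is the likely location. No selectable or fluorescent marker for mammalian cells is annotated.

According to the record, the plasmid serves as a control vector in U7-based antisense work on splicing modulation, published in the context of the common GAA splicing variant in Pompe disease. The verified sequence differs slightly from the depositor's reference, and these differences are reported as not expected to affect function.
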