Features (pLannotate 1.2.2; 23 found; start..end, strand, type, name):
      1..227     +  promoter       RSV promoter: Rous sarcoma virus enhancer/promoter
    228..408     +  LTR            5' LTR (truncated): truncated 5' long terminal repeat (LTR) from HIV-1
    455..580     +  misc_feature   HIV-1 Ψ: packaging signal of human immunodeficiency virus type 1
    564..927     +  CDS            HIV-1 gag (fragment): gag protein from human immunodeficiency virus 1; gag
   1073..1306    +  misc_feature   RRE: The Rev response element (RRE) of HIV-1 allows for Rev-dependent mRNA export from the nucleus to the cytoplasm.
   1683..1783    +  CDS            Rev (fragment): human immunodeficiency virus 1 (HIV-1) Rev protein; rev; enhances nuclear export of unspliced and incompletely spliced viral mRNAs
   1802..1919    +  misc_feature   cPPT/CTS: central polypurine tract and central termination sequence of HIV-1
   2397..2985    +  misc_feature   WPRE: woodchuck hepatitis virus posttranscriptional regulatory element
   3002..3070    +  CDS            nef (fragment): NEF_HV1Z2 - Experimental evidence at protein level: Swiss-Prot protein existence level 1. Extracellular Nef protein targets CD4(+) T-lymphocytes for apoptosis by interacting with CXCR4 surface receptors. From Human immunodeficiency virus type 1 group M subtype D (isolate Z2/CDC-Z34) (HIV-1).
   3072..3305    +  LTR            3' LTR (ΔU3): self-inactivating 3' long terminal repeat (LTR) from HIV-1
   3377..3498    +  polyA_signal   SV40 poly(A) signal: SV40 polyadenylation signal
   3538..3673    +  rep_origin     SV40 ori: SV40 origin of replication
   3694..3712    -  promoter       T7 promoter: promoter for bacteriophage T7 RNA polymerase
   3720..3875    +  CDS            lacZα (fragment): LacZα fragment of β-galactosidase; lacZ fragment
   3880..4308    +  rep_origin     f1 ori (sequence partly withheld): f1 bacteriophage origin of replication; arrow indicates direction of (+) strand synthesis
   4361..4465    +  promoter       AmpR promoter: bla
   4466..5326    +  CDS            AmpR: β-lactamase; bla; confers resistance to ampicillin, carbenicillin, and related antibiotics
   5497..6085    +  rep_origin     ori: high-copy-number ColE1/pMB1/pBR322/pUC origin of replication
   6268..6360    +  CDS            lacI (fragment): lac repressor; lacI; The lac repressor binds to the lac operator to inhibit transcription in E. coli. This inhibition can be relieved by adding lactose or isopropyl-β-D-thiogalactopyranoside (IPTG).
   6373..6394    +  protein_bind   CAP binding site: CAP binding activates transcription in the presence of cAMP. E. coli catabolite activator protein
   6409..6439    +  promoter       lac promoter: promoter for the E. coli lac operon
   6447..6463    +  protein_bind   lac operator: The lac repressor binds to the lac operator to inhibit transcription in E. coli. This inhibition can be relieved by adding lactose or isopropyl-β-D-thiogalactopyranoside (IPTG). lac repressor encoded by lacI
   6508..6526    +  promoter       T3 promoter: promoter for bacteriophage T3 RNA polymerase
>Addgene plasmid #190695 | SF-U7snRNA-CypA-E4 | addgene full sequence | sequence record 389907 | Addgene NGS Result
TGTAGTCTTATGCAATACTCTTGTAGTCTTGCAACATGGTAACGATGAGTTAGCAACATGCCTTACAAGG
AGAGAAAAAGCACCGTGCATGCCGATTGGTGGAAGTAAGGTGGTACGATCGTGCCTTATTAGGAAGGCAA
CAGACGGGTCTGACATGGATTGGACGAACCACTGAATTGCCGCATTGCAGAGATATTGTATTTAAGTGCC
TAGCTCGATACATAAACGGGTCTCTCTGGTTAGACCAGATCTGAGCCTGGGAGCTCTCTGGCTAACTAGG
GAACCCACTGCTTAAGCCTCAATAAAGCTTGCCTTGAGTGCTTCAAGTAGTGTGTGCCCGTCTGTTGTGT
GACTCTGGTAACTAGAGATCCCTCAGACCCTTTTAGTCAGTGTGGAAAATCTCTAGCAGTGGCGCCCGAA
CAGGGACTTGAAAGCGAAAGGGAAACCAGAGGAGCTCTCTCGACGCAGGACTCGGCTTGCTGAAGCGCGC
ACGGCAAGAGGCGAGGGGCGGCGACTGGTGAGTACGCCAAAAATTTTGACTAGCGGAGGCTAGAAGGAGA
GAGATGGGTGCGAGAGCGTCAGTATTAAGCGGGGGAGAATTAGATCGCGATGGGAAAAAATTCGGTTAAG
GCCAGGGGGAAAGAAAAAATATAAATTAAAACATATAGTATGGGCAAGCAGGGAGCTAGAACGATTCGCA
GTTAATCCTGGCCTGTTAGAAACATCAGAAGGCTGTAGACAAATACTGGGACAGCTACAACCATCCCTTC
AGACAGGATCAGAAGAACTTAGATCATTATATAATACAGTAGCAACCCTCTATTGTGTGCATCAAAGGAT
AGAGATAAAAGACACCAAGGAAGCTTTAGACAAGATAGAGGAAGAGCAAAACAAAAGTAAGACCACCGCA
CAGCAAGCGGCCGCTGATCTTCAGACCTGGAGGAGGAGATATGAGGGACAATTGGAGAAGTGAATTATAT
AAATATAAAGTAGTAAAAATTGAACCATTAGGAGTAGCACCCACCAAGGCAAAGAGAAGAGTGGTGCAGA
GAGAAAAAAGAGCAGTGGGAATAGGAGCTTTGTTCCTTGGGTTCTTGGGAGCAGCAGGAAGCACTATGGG
CGCAGCGTCAATGACGCTGACGGTACAGGCCAGACAATTATTGTCTGGTATAGTGCAGCAGCAGAACAAT
TTGCTGAGGGCTATTGAGGCGCAACAGCATCTGTTGCAACTCACAGTCTGGGGCATCAAGCAGCTCCAGG
CAAGAATCCTGGCTGTGGAAAGATACCTAAAGGATCAACAGCTCCTGGGGATTTGGGGTTGCTCTGGAAA
ACTCATTTGCACCACTGCTGTGCCTTGGAATGCTAGTTGGAGTAATAAATCTCTGGAACAGATTTGGAAT
CACACGACCTGGATGGAGTGGGACAGAGAAATTAACAATTACACAAGCTTAATACACTCCTTAATTGAAG
AATCGCAAAACCAGCAAGAAAAGAATGAACAAGAATTATTGGAATTAGATAAATGGGCAAGTTTGTGGAA
TTGGTTTAACATAACAAATTGGCTGTGGTATATAAAATTATTCATAATGATAGTAGGAGGCTTGGTAGGT
TTAAGAATAGTTTTTGCTGTACTTTCTATAGTGAATAGAGTTAGGCAGGGATATTCACCATTATCGTTTC
AGACCCACCTCCCAACCCCGAGGGGACCCGACAGGCCCGAAGGAATAGAAGAAGAAGGTGGAGAGAGAGA
CAGAGACAGATCCATTCGATTAGTGAACGGATCTCGACGGTATCGGTTAACTTTTAAAAGAAAAGGGGGG
ATTGGGGGGTACAGTGCAGGGGAAAGAATAGTAGACATAATAGCAACAGACATACAAACTAAAGAATTAC
AAAAACAAATTACAAAAATTCAAAATTTTATCGATCACGAGACTAGCCTCGAGCTAGCTGCAGTAACAAC
ATAGGAGCTGTGATTGGCTGTTTTCAGCCAATCAGCACTGACTCATTTGCATAGCCTTTACAAGCGGTCA
CAAACTCAAGAAACGAGCGGTTTTAATAGTCTTTTAGAATATTGTTTATCGAACCGAATAAGGAACTGTG
CTTTGTGATTCACATATCAGTGGAGGGGTGTGGAAATGGCACCTTGATCTCACCCTCATCGAAAGTGGAG
TTGATGTCCTTCCCTGGCTCGCTACAGATGCATGTACCCTTACCACTCAGTTCACCACCCTGTCAACATA
GAATTTTTGGAGCAGGTTTTCTGACTTCGGTCGGAAAACCCCTCCCAATTTCACTGGTCTACAATGAAAG
CAAAACAGTTCTCTTCCCCGCTCCCCGGTGTGTGAGAGGGGCTTTGATCCTTCTCTGGTTTCCTAGGAAA
CGCGTATCTGGTCGACAATCAACCTCTGGATTACAAAATTTGTGAAAGATTGACTGGTATTCTTAACTAT
GTTGCTCCTTTTACGCTATGTGGATACGCTGCTTTAATGCCTTTGTATCATGCTATTGCTTCCCGTATGG
CTTTCATTTTCTCCTCCTTGTATAAATCCTGGTTGCTGTCTCTTTATGAGGAGTTGTGGCCCGTTGTCAG
GCAACGTGGCGTGGTGTGCACTGTGTTTGCTGACGCAACCCCCACTGGTTGGGGCATTGCCACCACCTGT
CAGCTCCTTTCCGGGACTTTCGCTTTCCCCCTCCCTATTGCCACGGCGGAACTCATCGCCGCCTGCCTTG
CCCGCTGCTGGACAGGGGCTCGGCTGTTGGGCACTGACAATTCCGTGGTGTTGTCGGGGAAGCTGACGTC
CTTTCCATGGCTGCTCGCCTGTGTTGCCACCTGGATTCTGCGCGGGACGTCCTTCTGCTACGTCCCTTCG
GCCCTCAATCCAGCGGACCTTCCTTCCCGCGGCCTGCTGCCGGCTCTGCGGCCTCTTCCGCGTCTTCGCC
TTCGCCCTCAGACGAGTCGGATCTCCCTTTGGGCCGCCTCCCCGCCTGGAATTCGAGCTCGGTACCTTTA
AGACCAATGACTTACAAGGCAGCTGTAGATCTTAGCCACTTTTTAAAAGAAAAGGGGGGACTGGAAGGGC
TAATTCACTCCCAACGAAGACAAGATCTGCTTTTTGCTTGTACTGGGTCTCTCTGGTTAGACCAGATCTG
AGCCTGGGAGCTCTCTGGCTAACTAGGGAACCCACTGCTTAAGCCTCAATAAAGCTTGCCTTGAGTGCTT
CAAGTAGTGTGTGCCCGTCTGTTGTGTGACTCTGGTAACTAGAGATCCCTCAGACCCTTTTAGTCAGTGT
GGAAAATCTCTAGCAGTAGTAGTTCATGTCATCTTATTATTCAGTATTTATAACTTGCAAAGAAATGAAT
ATCAGAGAGTGAGAGGAACTTGTTTATTGCAGCTTATAATGGTTACAAATAAAGCAATAGCATCACAAAT
TTCACAAATAAAGCATTTTTTTCACTGCATTCTAGTTGTGGTTTGTCCAAACTCATCAATGTATCTTATC
ATGTCTGGCTCTAGCTATCCCGCCCCTAACTCCGCCCATCCCGCCCCTAACTCCGCCCAGTTCCGCCCAT
TCTCCGCCCCATGGCTGACTAATTTTTTTTATTTATGCAGAGGCCGAGGCCGCCTCGGCCTCTGAGCTAT
TCCAGAAGTAGTGAGGAGGCTTTTTTGGAGGCCTAGGGACGTACCCAATTCGCCCTATAGTGAGTCGTAT
TACGCGCGCTCACTGGCCGTCGTTTTACAACGTCGTGACTGGGAAAACCCTGGCGTTACCCAACTTAATC
GCCTTGCAGCACATCCCCCTTTCGCCAGCTGGCGTAATAGCGAAGAGGCCCGCACCGATCGCCCTTCCCA
ACAGTTGCGCAGCCTGAATGGCGAATGGG
[124 nt withheld, positions 3880-4003]
C
[91 nt withheld, positions 4005-4095]
A
[49 nt withheld, positions 4097-4145]
CCTTTGACGTTGGAGTCCACGTTCTTT
[37 nt withheld, positions 4173-4209]
ACCCTATCTCGGTCTATTCTTTTGATTTATAAGGGATTTTGCCGATTTCGGCCTATTGGTTAAAAAATGA
GCTGATTTAACAAAAATTTAACGCGAATTTTAACAAAATATTAACGCTTACAATTTAGGTGGCACTTTTC
GGGGAAATGTGCGCGGAACCCCTATTTGTTTATTTTTCTAAATACATTCAAATATGTATCCGCTCATGAG
ACAATAACCCTGATAAATGCTTCAATAATATTGAAAAAGGAAGAGTATGAGTATTCAACATTTCCGTGTC
GCCCTTATTCCCTTTTTTGCGGCATTTTGCCTTCCTGTTTTTGCTCACCCAGAAACGCTGGTGAAAGTAA
AAGATGCTGAAGATCAGTTGGGTGCACGAGTGGGTTACATCGAACTGGATCTCAACAGCGGTAAGATCCT
TGAGAGTTTTCGCCCCGAAGAACGTTTTCCAATGATGAGCACTTTTAAAGTTCTGCTATGTGGCGCGGTA
TTATCCCGTATTGACGCCGGGCAAGAGCAACTCGGTCGCCGCATACACTATTCTCAGAATGACTTGGTTG
AGTACTCACCAGTCACAGAAAAGCATCTTACGGATGGCATGACAGTAAGAGAATTATGCAGTGCTGCCAT
AACCATGAGTGATAACACTGCGGCCAACTTACTTCTGACAACGATCGGAGGACCGAAGGAGCTAACCGCT
TTTTTGCACAACATGGGGGATCATGTAACTCGCCTTGATCGTTGGGAACCGGAGCTGAATGAAGCCATAC
CAAACGACGAGCGTGACACCACGATGCCTGTAGCAATGGCAACAACGTTGCGCAAACTATTAACTGGCGA
ACTACTTACTCTAGCTTCCCGGCAACAATTAATAGACTGGATGGAGGCGGATAAAGTTGCAGGACCACTT
CTGCGCTCGGCCCTTCCGGCTGGCTGGTTTATTGCTGATAAATCTGGAGCCGGTGAGCGTGGGTCTCGCG
GTATCATTGCAGCACTGGGGCCAGATGGTAAGCCCTCCCGTATCGTAGTTATCTACACGACGGGGAGTCA
GGCAACTATGGATGAACGAAATAGACAGATCGCTGAGATAGGTGCCTCACTGATTAAGCATTGGTAACTG
TCAGACCAAGTTTACTCATATATACTTTAGATTGATTTAAAACTTCATTTTTAATTTAAAAGGATCTAGG
TGAAGATCCTTTTTGATAATCTCATGACCAAAATCCCTTAACGTGAGTTTTCGTTCCACTGAGCGTCAGA
CCCCGTAGAAAAGATCAAAGGATCTTCTTGAGATCCTTTTTTTCTGCGCGTAATCTGCTGCTTGCAAACA
AAAAAACCACCGCTACCAGCGGTGGTTTGTTTGCCGGATCAAGAGCTACCAACTCTTTTTCCGAAGGTAA
CTGGCTTCAGCAGAGCGCAGATACCAAATACTGTTCTTCTAGTGTAGCCGTAGTTAGGCCACCACTTCAA
GAACTCTGTAGCACCGCCTACATACCTCGCTCTGCTAATCCTGTTACCAGTGGCTGCTGCCAGTGGCGAT
AAGTCGTGTCTTACCGGGTTGGACTCAAGACGATAGTTACCGGATAAGGCGCAGCGGTCGGGCTGAACGG
GGGGTTCGTGCACACAGCCCAGCTTGGAGCGAACGACCTACACCGAACTGAGATACCTACAGCGTGAGCT
ATGAGAAAGCGCCACGCTTCCCGAAGGGAGAAAGGCGGACAGGTATCCGGTAAGCGGCAGGGTCGGAACA
GGAGAGCGCACGAGGGAGCTTCCAGGGGGAAACGCCTGGTATCTTTATAGTCCTGTCGGGTTTCGCCACC
TCTGACTTGAGCGTCGATTTTTGTGATGCTCGTCAGGGGGGCGGAGCCTATGGAAAAACGCCAGCAACGC
GGCCTTTTTACGGTTCCTGGCCTTTTGCTGGCCTTTTGCTCACATGTTCTTTCCTGCGTTATCCCCTGAT
TCTGTGGATAACCGTATTACCGCCTTTGAGTGAGCTGATACCGCTCGCCGCAGCCGAACGACCGAGCGCA
GCGAGTCAGTGAGCGAGGAAGCGGAAGAGCGCCCAATACGCAAACCGCCTCTCCCCGCGCGTTGGCCGAT
TCATTAATGCAGCTGGCACGACAGGTTTCCCGACTGGAAAGCGGGCAGTGAGCGCAACGCAATTAATGTG
AGTTAGCTCACTCATTAGGCACCCCAGGCTTTACACTTTATGCTTCCGGCTCGTATGTTGTGTGGAATTG
TGAGCGGATAACAATTTCACACAGGAAACAGCTATGACCATGATTACGCCAAGCGCGCAATTAACCCTCA
CTAAAGGGAACAAAAGCTGGAGCTGCAAGCTTAA
